>Addgene plasmid #245848 | HeiAB125 | depositor full sequence | sequence record 483406 | Full Sequence
AAGCCGGTTGATCATGCCGGACCTAGGTGCTATCAGATTCGCAATAGACATGCAAGTTTAATGTCTCTTC
GGAGGCATGGCGAAAGGCTCAGTAACACGTCGCCAATCTGCCCTATGGACGGGGATAACCTCGGGAAACT
GAGATTAATACCCGATAGGTATGGAATTCTGGAAGGAGCCAATACCCAAAGGGGCTTCGGTTCGCCATAG
GATGAGGCCGCGGCCGATTAGCTAGTAAGTGATGTAAAGGATCACTTAGGCGATGATCGGTAGGGGTAAT
GAGAGTTAGCGCCCCGAGAAGGACACTTAGACACTGGTCCTAGCACTACGGTGTGCAGCAGTTAGGAATT
GTGCCCAATGCGCGAAAGCGTGAGACCGCGAATCTGAGTGCCAAGGAGAACCTTGGCTGTGATGGAGTGT
TCGTAGCTCCAACAGCAAGCAGAGGGCAAGGCTGGTGCCAGCCGCCGCGGTAAAACCAGCTCTGCGAGTG
CCTAGGACGATTATTGGGCTTAAAGCATCCGTAGCCGGGTAAGTAGGTCTCTGATTAAATCTGCAAGCTT
AACTTGTAGGCTGTCAGAGATACCGCTAACCTAGGGAATAGGAGAGGTGAACGGTACTGCGAGAGAAGCG
GTGAAATGCGTTGATTCTCGCAGGACCCACAGTGGCGAAGGCGGTTCACTGGAATATCTCCGACGGTGAT
GGATGAAAGCCAGGGGAGCGAAAGGGATTAGAGACCCCTGTAGTCCTGGCCGTAAACGATGAGGATTAGG
TGTTGGTCATGGCTAAGGGCCTGGTCAGTGCCAAAGGGAAACTATTAAATCCTCCGCCTGGGGAGTACGG
TCGCAAGGCTGAAACTTAAATGAATTGACGGGAAAGCGCCACCAGGCACGGGATGTGTGGTTTAATTCGA
CTCAACGCGAGGAAACTCACCTGGGGCGACTGTTACATGTGTGTCAGGCTGAAGACCTTACACGAATAAA
ACAGAGAGGTAGTGCATGGCCGTCTCAAGCTCGTGCCGTGAGGTGTGCTCTTAAGTGAGTAAACGAGCGA
GACCCGCGCCCCTATTTGCTAAGAGCAAGCTTCGGCTTGGCTGAGGACAATAGGGGGATCGCTATCGATG
AAGATAGATGAAAGAGCGGGCCACGGCAGGTCAGTATGCTCCAAATCCCCAGGGCTACACACGCATCACA
ATGGACAGGACAATGAGAAGCGACTCCGAAAGGAGAAGCGGACCTCCAAACCTGTTCGCAGTAGGGATCG
AGGTCTGGAACCGACCTCGTGAACATGGAGCGCCTAGTATCCGTGTGTCATCATCGCACGGAGAATACGT
CCCCGCTTTTTGTACACACCGCCCGTCGTTGCAACGAAATGAGGTTCGGTTGAGGCTGAGGCGAATCGGT
TCAGTCAAAACTGGGCCTCGTGACGATGCAAAAGTCGTAACAAGGTATCCGTAAAATTGGTGAGAGGCAG
TCTCCCTTTTCGGTAAGGGGAACCTGCGGAAATACATAAGTCGAGGCTTATGTATCGCAAGTGGATCACC
TCCT
