>Addgene plasmid #245848 | HeiAB125 | depositor full sequence | sequence record 483436 | HeiAB125 sequence 5975 bps
AGCGCCCAATACGCAAACCGCCTCTCCCCGCGCGTTGGCCGATTCATTAATGCAGCTGGCACGACAGGTT
TCCCGACTGGAAAGCGGGCAGTGAGCGCAACGCAATTAATGTGAGTTAGCTCACTCATTAGGCACCCCAG
GCTTTACACTTTATGCTTCCGGCTCGTATGTTGTGTGGAATTGTGAGCGGATAACAATTTCACACAGGAA
ACAGCTATGACCATGATTACGCCAAGCTTGGTACCGAGCTCGGATCCACTAGTAACGGCCGCCAGTGTGC
TGGAATTCGGCTTAAGCCGAATTCTGCAGATATCCATCACACTGGCGGCCGCTCGAGCATGCATCTAGAA
TTGTAATACGACTCACTATAGGGCGAATTAAGCCGGTTGATCATGCCGGACCTAGGTGCTATCAGATTCG
CAATAGACATGCAAGTTTAATGTCTCTTCGGAGGCATGGCGAAAGGCTCAGTAACACGTCGCCAATCTGC
CCTATGGACGGGGATAACCTCGGGAAACTGAGATTAATACCCGATAGGTATGGAATTCTGGAAGGAGCCA
ATACCCAAAGGGGCTTCGGTTCGCCATAGGATGAGGCCGCGGCCGATTAGCTAGTAAGTGATGTAAAGGA
TCACTTAGGCGATGATCGGTAGGGGTAATGAGAGTTAGCGCCCCGAGAAGGACACTTAGACACTGGTCCT
AGCACTACGGTGTGCAGCAGTTAGGAATTGTGCCCAATGCGCGAAAGCGTGAGACCGCGAATCTGAGTGC
CAAGGAGAACCTTGGCTGTGATGGAGTGTTCGTAGCTCCAACAGCAAGCAGAGGGCAAGGCTGGTGCCAG
CCGCCGCGGTAAAACCAGCTCTGCGAGTGCCTAGGACGATTATTGGGCTTAAAGCATCCGTAGCCGGGTA
AGTAGGTCTCTGATTAAATCTGCAAGCTTAACTTGTAGGCTGTCAGAGATACCGCTAACCTAGGGAATAG
GAGAGGTGAACGGTACTGCGAGAGAAGCGGTGAAATGCGTTGATTCTCGCAGGACCCACAGTGGCGAAGG
CGGTTCACTGGAATATCTCCGACGGTGATGGATGAAAGCCAGGGGAGCGAAAGGGATTAGAGACCCCTGT
AGTCCTGGCCGTAAACGATGAGGATTAGGTGTTGGTCATGGCTAAGGGCCTGGTCAGTGCCAAAGGGAAA
CTATTAAATCCTCCGCCTGGGGAGTACGGTCGCAAGGCTGAAACTTAAATGAATTGACGGGAAAGCGCCA
CCAGGCACGGGATGTGTGGTTTAATTCGACTCAACGCGAGGAAACTCACCTGGGGCGACTGTTACATGTG
TGTCAGGCTGAAGACCTTACACGAATAAAACAGAGAGGTAGTGCATGGCCGTCTCAAGCTCGTGCCGTGA
GGTGTGCTCTTAAGTGAGTAAACGAGCGAGACCCGCGCCCCTATTTGCTAAGAGCAAGCTTCGGCTTGGC
TGAGGACAATAGGGGGATCGCTATCGATGAAGATAGATGAAAGAGCGGGCCACGGCAGGTCAGTATGCTC
CAAATCCCCAGGGCTACACACGCATCACAATGGACAGGACAATGAGAAGCGACTCCGAAAGGAGAAGCGG
ACCTCCAAACCTGTTCGCAGTAGGGATCGAGGTCTGGAACCGACCTCGTGAACATGGAGCGCCTAGTATC
CGTGTGTCATCATCGCACGGAGAATACGTCCCCGCTTTTTGTACACACCGCCCGTCGTTGCAACGAAATG
AGGTTCGGTTGAGGCTGAGGCGAATCGGTTCAGTCAAAACTGGGCCTCGTGACGATGCAAAAGTCGTAAC
AAGGTATCCGTAAAATTGGTGAGAGGCAGTCTCCCTTTTCGGTAAGGGGAACCTGCGGAAATACATAAGT
CGAGGCTTATGTATCGCAAGTGGATCACCTCCTCTAGCATAACCCCTTGGGGCCTCTAAACGGGTCTTGA
GGGGTTTTTTGTGCATGCTCGAGCGGCCGCCAGTGTGATGGAATTCGCCCTATAGTGAGTCGTATTACAA
TTCACTGGCCGTCGTTTTACAACGTCGTGACTGGGAAAACCCTGGCGTTACCCAACTTAATCGCCTTGCA
GCACATCCCCCTTTCGCCAGCTGGCGTAATAGCGAAGAGGCCCGCACCGATCGCCCTTCCCAACAGTTGC
GCAGCCTGAATGGCGAATGGACGCGCTGGAAGGCAGTACACCTTGATAGGTGGGCTGCCCTTCCTGGTTG
GCTTGGTTTCATCAGCCATCCGCTTGCCCTCATCTGTTACGCCGGCGGTAGCCGGCCAGCCTCGCAGAGC
AGGATTCCCGTTGAGCACCGCCAGGTGCGAATAAGGGACAGTGAAGAAGGAACACCCGCTCGCGGGTGGG
CCTACTTCACCTATCCTGCCCGGCTGACGCCGTTGGATACACCAAGGAAAGTCTACACGAACCCTTTGGC
AAAATCCTGTATATCGTGCGAAAAAGGATGGATATACCGAAAAAATCGCTATAATGACCCCGAAGCAGGG
TTATGCAGCGGAAAAGCGCTGCTTCCCTGCTGTTTTGTGGAATATCTACCGACTGGAAACAGGCAAATGC
AGGAA
[119 nt withheld, positions 2596-2714]
C
[91 nt withheld, positions 2716-2806]
A
[49 nt withheld, positions 2808-2856]
CCTTTGACGTTGGAGTCCACGTTCTTT
[37 nt withheld, positions 2884-2920]
ACCCTATCTCGGTCTATTCTTTTGATTTATAAGGGATTTTGCCGATTTCGGCCTATTGGTTAAAAAATGA
GCTGATTTAACAAAAATTTAACGCGAATTTTAACAAAATTCAGGGCGCAAGGGCTGCTAAAGGAAGCGGA
ACACGTAGAAAGCCAGTCCGCAGAAACGGTGCTGACCCCGGATGAATGTCAGCTACTGGGCTATCTGGAC
AAGGGAAAACGCAAGCGCAAAGAGAAAGCAGGTAGCTTGCAGTGGGCTTACATGGCGATAGCTAGACTGG
GCGGTTTTATGGACAGCAAGCGAACCGGAATTGCCAGCTGGGGCGCCCTCTGGTAAGGTTGGGAAGCCCT
GCAAAGTAAACTGGATGGCTTTCTTGCCGCCAAGGATCTGATGGCGCAGGGGATCAAGATCTGATCAAGA
GACAGGATGAGGATCGTTTCGCATGATTGAACAAGATGGATTGCACGCAGGTTCTCCGGCCGCTTGGGTG
GAGAGGCTATTCGGCTATGACTGGGCACAACAGACAATCGGCTGCTCTGATGCCGCCGTGTTCCGGCTGT
CAGCGCAGGGGCGCCCGGTTCTTTTTGTCAAGACCGACCTGTCCGGTGCCCTGAATGAACTGCAGGACGA
GGCAGCGCGGCTATCGTGGCTGGCCACGACGGGCGTTCCTTGCGCAGCTGTGCTCGACGTTGTCACTGAA
GCGGGAAGGGACTGGCTGCTATTGGGCGAAGTGCCGGGGCAGGATCTCCTGTCATCCCACCTTGCTCCTG
CCGAGAAAGTATCCATCATGGCTGATGCAATGCGGCGGCTGCATACGCTTGATCCGGCTACCTGCCCATT
CGACCACCAAGCGAAACATCGCATCGAGCGAGCACGTACTCGGATGGAAGCCGGTCTTGTCGATCAGGAT
GATCTGGACGAAGAGCATCAGGGGCTCGCGCCAGCCGAACTGTTCGCCAGGCTCAAGGCGCGCATGCCCG
ACGGCGAGGATCTCGTCGTGACCCATGGCGATGCCTGCTTGCCGAATATCATGGTGGAAAATGGCCGCTT
TTCTGGATTCATCGACTGTGGCCGGCTGGGTGTGGCGGACCGCTATCAGGACATAGCGTTGGCTACCCGT
GATATTGCTGAAGAGCTTGGCGGCGAATGGGCTGACCGCTTCCTCGTGCTTTACGGTATCGCCGCTCCCG
ATTCGCAGCGCATCGCCTTCTATCGCCTTCTTGACGAGTTCTTCTGAATTGAAAAAGGAAGAGTATGAGT
ATTCAACATTTCCGTGTCGCCCTTATTCCCTTTTTTGCGGCATTTTGCCTTCCTGTTTTTGCTCACCCAG
AAACGCTGGTGAAAGTAAAAGATGCTGAAGATCAGTTGGGTGCACGAGTGGGTTACATCGAACTGGATCT
CAACAGCGGTAAGATCCTTGAGAGTTTTCGCCCCGAAGAACGTTTTCCAATGATGAGCACTTTTAAAGTT
CTGCTATGTGGCGCGGTATTATCCCGTATTGACGCCGGGCAAGAGCAACTCGGTCGCCGCATACACTATT
CTCAGAATGACTTGGTTGAGTACTCACCAGTCACAGAAAAGCATCTTACGGATGGCATGACAGTAAGAGA
ATTATGCAGTGCTGCCATAACCATGAGTGATAACACTGCGGCCAACTTACTTCTGACAACGATCGGAGGA
CCGAAGGAGCTAACCGCTTTTTTGCACAACATGGGGGATCATGTAACTCGCCTTGATCGTTGGGAACCGG
AGCTGAATGAAGCCATACCAAACGACGAGCGTGACACCACGATGCCTGTAGCAATGGCAACAACGTTGCG
CAAACTATTAACTGGCGAACTACTTACTCTAGCTTCCCGGCAACAATTAATAGACTGGATGGAGGCGGAT
AAAGTTGCAGGACCACTTCTGCGCTCGGCCCTTCCGGCTGGCTGGTTTATTGCTGATAAATCTGGAGCCG
GTGAGCGTGGGTCTCGCGGTATCATTGCAGCACTGGGGCCAGATGGTAAGCCCTCCCGTATCGTAGTTAT
CTACACGACGGGGAGTCAGGCAACTATGGATGAACGAAATAGACAGATCGCTGAGATAGGTGCCTCACTG
ATTAAGCATTGGTAACTGTCAGACCAAGTTTACTCATATATACTTTAGATTGATTTAAAACTTCATTTTT
AATTTAAAAGGATCTAGGTGAAGATCCTTTTTGATAATCTCATGACCAAAATCCCTTAACGTGAGTTTTC
GTTCCACTGAGCGTCAGACCCCGTAGAAAAGATCAAAGGATCTTCTTGAGATCCTTTTTTTCTGCGCGTA
ATCTGCTGCTTGCAAACAAAAAAACCACCGCTACCAGCGGTGGTTTGTTTGCCGGATCAAGAGCTACCAA
CTCTTTTTCCGAAGGTAACTGGCTTCAGCAGAGCGCAGATACCAAATACTGTTCTTCTAGTGTAGCCGTA
GTTAGGCCACCACTTCAAGAACTCTGTAGCACCGCCTACATACCTCGCTCTGCTAATCCTGTTACCAGTG
GCTGCTGCCAGTGGCGATAAGTCGTGTCTTACCGGGTTGGACTCAAGACGATAGTTACCGGATAAGGCGC
AGCGGTCGGGCTGAACGGGGGGTTCGTGCACACAGCCCAGCTTGGAGCGAACGACCTACACCGAACTGAG
ATACCTACAGCGTGAGCTATGAGAAAGCGCCACGCTTCCCGAAGGGAGAAAGGCGGACAGGTATCCGGTA
AGCGGCAGGGTCGGAACAGGAGAGCGCACGAGGGAGCTTCCAGGGGGAAACGCCTGGTATCTTTATAGTC
CTGTCGGGTTTCGCCACCTCTGACTTGAGCGTCGATTTTTGTGATGCTCGTCAGGGGGGCGGAGCCTATG
GAAAAACGCCAGCAACGCGGCCTTTTTACGGTTCCTGGCCTTTTGCTGGCCTTTTGCTCACATGTTCTTT
CCTGCGTTATCCCCTGATTCTGTGGATAACCGTATTACCGCCTTTGAGTGAGCTGATACCGCTCGCCGCA
GCCGAACGACCGAGCGCAGCGAGTCAGTGAGCGAGGAAGCGGAAG
Features (pLannotate 1.2.2; 17 found; start..end, strand, type, name):
      2..94      +  CDS            lacI (fragment): lac repressor; lacI; The lac repressor binds to the lac operator to inhibit transcription in E. coli. This inhibition can be relieved by adding lactose or isopropyl-β-D-thiogalactopyranoside (IPTG).
    107..128     +  protein_bind   CAP binding site: CAP binding activates transcription in the presence of cAMP. E. coli catabolite activator protein
    143..173     +  promoter       lac promoter: promoter for the E. coli lac operon
    181..197     +  protein_bind   lac operator: The lac repressor binds to the lac operator to inhibit transcription in E. coli. This inhibition can be relieved by adding lactose or isopropyl-β-D-thiogalactopyranoside (IPTG). lac repressor encoded by lacI
    354..372     +  promoter       T7 promoter: promoter for bacteriophage T7 RNA polymerase
    379..1922    +  ncRNA          SSU rRNA archaea: Accession: RF01959 - Archaeal small subunit ribosomal RNA
   1924..1971    +  terminator     T7 terminator: transcription terminator for bacteriophage T7 RNA polymerase
   2009..2027    -  promoter       T7 promoter: promoter for bacteriophage T7 RNA polymerase
   2030..2187    +  CDS            lacZα (fragment): LacZα fragment of β-galactosidase; lacZ fragment
   2196..2259    -  CDS            traJ (fragment): oriT-recognizing protein; traJ
   2292..2401    -  oriT           oriT: incP origin of transfer
   2596..3019    +  rep_origin     f1 ori (sequence partly withheld): f1 bacteriophage origin of replication; arrow indicates direction of (+) strand synthesis
   3032..3331    +  CDS            tnpA (fragment): TN5P_ECOLX - Also known as tnp. Experimental evidence at protein level: Swiss-Prot protein existence level 1. Mediates transposition of transposon Tn5 by a 'cut and paste' mechanism. First, the monomeric transposase binds the 19 bp inverted DNA repeats flanking the transposon. Then, dimerization of the DNA- bound transposase creates a synaptic DNA complex. After nicking of the first DNA strand, excision of the transposon proceeds through a series of intermediates. The transposase then mediates the insertion of the transposon at a new site by strand transfer. The activity of the wild- type tran
   3363..4154    +  CDS            neo: KKA2_KLEPN - Also known as kan, nptII. Experimental evidence at protein level: Swiss-Prot protein existence level 1. Resistance to kanamycin, neomycin, paromomycin, ribostamycin, butirosin and gentamicin B. From Klebsiella pneumoniae.
   4158..4174    +  promoter       AmpR promoter (fragment): bla
   4175..5035    +  CDS            AmpR: β-lactamase; bla; confers resistance to ampicillin, carbenicillin, and related antibiotics
   5206..5794    +  rep_origin     ori: high-copy-number ColE1/pMB1/pBR322/pUC origin of replication
