>Addgene plasmid #245848 | HeiAB125 | addgene full sequence | sequence record 491171 | Addgene NGS Result
AGCGCCCAATACGCAAACCGCCTCTCCCCGCGCGTTGGCCGATTCATTAATGCAGCTGGCACGACAGGTT
TCCCGACTGGAAAGCGGGCAGTGAGCGCAACGCAATTAATGTGAGTTAGCTCACTCATTAGGCACCCCAG
GCTTTACACTTTATGCTTCCGGCTCGTATGTTGTGTGGAATTGTGAGCGGATAACAATTTCACACAGGAA
ACAGCTATGACCATGATTACGCCAAGCTTGGTACCGAGCTCGGATCCACTAGTAACGGCCGCCAGTGTGC
TGGAATTCGGCTTAAGCCGAATTCTGCAGATATCCATCACACTGGCGGCCGCTCGAGCATGCATCTAGAC
CATCACACTGGCGGCCGCTCGAGCATGCACAAAAAACCCCTCAAGACCCGTTTAGAGGCCCCAAGGGGTT
ATGCTAGAGGAGGTGATCCACTTGCGATACATAAGCCTCGACTTATGTATTTCCGCAGGTTCCCCTTACC
GAAAAGGGAGACTGCCTCTCACCAATTTTACGGATACCTTGTTACGACTTTTGCATCGTCACGAGGCCCA
GTTTTGACTGAACCGATTCGCCTCAGCCTCAACCGAACCTCATTTCGTTGCAACGACGGGCGGTGTGTAC
AAAAAGCGGGGACGTATTCTCCGTGCGATGATGACACACGGATACTAGGCGCTCCATGTTCACGAGGTCG
GTTCCAGACCTCGATCCCTACTGCGAACAGGTTTGGAGGTCCGCTTCTCCTTTCGGAGTCGCTTCTCATT
GTCCTGTCCATTGTGATGCGTGTGTAGCCCTGGGGATTTGGAGCATACTGACCTGCCGTGGCCCGCTCTT
TCATCTATCTTCATCGATAGCGATCCCCCTATTGTCCTCAGCCAAGCCGAAGCTTGCTCTTAGCAAATAG
GGGCGCGGGTCTCGCTCGTTTACTCACTTAAGAGCACACCTCACGGCACGAGCTTGAGACGGCCATGCAC
TACCTCTCTGTTTTATTCGTGTAAGGTCTTCAGCCTGACACACATGTAACAGTCGCCCCAGGTGAGTTTC
CTCGCGTTGAGTCGAATTAAACCACACATCCCGTGCCTGGTGGCGCTTTCCCGTCAATTCATTTAAGTTT
CAGCCTTGCGACCGTACTCCCCAGGCGGAGGATTTAATAGTTTCCCTTTGGCACTGACCAGGCCCTTAGC
CATGACCAACACCTAATCCTCATCGTTTACGGCCAGGACTACAGGGGTCTCTAATCCCTTTCGCTCCCCT
GGCTTTCATCCATCACCGTCGGAGATATTCCAGTGAACCGCCTTCGCCACTGTGGGTCCTGCGAGAATCA
ACGCATTTCACCGCTTCTCTCGCAGTACCGTTCACCTCTCCTATTCCCTAGGTTAGCGGTATCTCTGACA
GCCTACAAGTTAAGCTTGCAGATTTAATCAGAGACCTACTTACCCGGCTACGGATGCTTTAAGCCCAATA
ATCGTCCTAGGCACTCGCAGAGCTGGTTTTACCGCGGCGGCTGGCACCAGCCTTGCCCTCTGCTTGCTGT
TGGAGCTACGAACACTCCATCACAGCCAAGGTTCTCCTTGGCACTCAGATTCGCGGTCTCACGCTTTCGC
GCATTGGGCACAATTCCTAACTGCTGCACACCGTAGTGCTAGGACCAGTGTCTAAGTGTCCTTCTCGGGG
CGCTAACTCTCATTACCCCTACCGATCATCGCCTAAGTGATCCTTTACATCACTTACTAGCTAATCGGCC
GCGGCCTCATCCTATGGCGAACCGAAGCCCCTTTGGGTATTGGCTCCTTCCAGAATTCCATACCTATCGG
GTATTAATCTCAGTTTCCCGAGGTTATCCCCGTCCATAGGGCAGATTGGCGACGTGTTACTGAGCCTTTC
GCCATGCCTCCGAAGAGACATTAAACTTGCATGTCTATTGCGAATCTGATAGCACCTAGGTCCGGCATGA
TCAACCGGCTTAATTCGCCCTATAGTGAGTCGTATTACAATTCACTGGCCGTCGTTTTACAACGTCGTGA
CTGGGAAAACCCTGGCGTTACCCAACTTAATCGCCTTGCAGCACATCCCCCTTTCGCCAGCTGGCGTAAT
AGCGAAGAGGCCCGCACCGATCGCCCTTCCCAACAGTTGCGCAGCCTGAATGGCGAATGGACGCGCTGGA
AGGCAGTACACCTTGATAGGTGGGCTGCCCTTCCTGGTTGGCTTGGTTTCATCAGCCATCCGCTTGCCCT
CATCTGTTACGCCGGCGGTAGCCGGCCAGCCTCGCAGAGCAGGATTCCCGTTGAGCACCGCCAGGTGCGA
ATAAGGGACAGTGAAGAAGGAACACCCGCTCGCGGGTGGGCCTACTTCACCTATCCTGCCCGGCTGACGC
CGTTGGATACACCAAGGAAAGTCTACACGAACCCTTTGGCAAAATCCTGTATATCGTGCGAAAAAGGATG
GATATACCGAAAAAATCGCTATAATGACCCCGAAGCAGGGTTATGCAGCGGAAAAGCGCTGCTTCCCTGC
TGTTTTGTGGAATATCTACCGACTGGAAACAGGCAAATGCAGGAA
[65 nt withheld, positions 2566-2630]
T
[53 nt withheld, positions 2632-2684]
C
[91 nt withheld, positions 2686-2776]
A
[49 nt withheld, positions 2778-2826]
CCTTTGACGTTGGAGTCCACGTTCTTT
[37 nt withheld, positions 2854-2890]
ACCCTATCTCGGTCTATTCTTTTGATTTATAAGGGATTTTGCCGATTTCGGCCTATTGGTTAAAAAATGA
GCTGATTTAACAAAAATTTAACGCGAATTTTAACAAAATTCAGGGCGCAAGGGCTGCTAAAGGAAGCGGA
ACACGTAGAAAGCCAGTCCGCAGAAACGGTGCTGACCCCGGATGAATGTCAGCTACTGGGCTATCTGGAC
AAGGGAAAACGCAAGCGCAAAGAGAAAGCAGGTAGCTTGCAGTGGGCTTACATGGCGATAGCTAGACTGG
GCGGTTTTATGGACAGCAAGCGAACCGGAATTGCCAGCTGGGGCGCCCTCTGGTAAGGTTGGGAAGCCCT
GCAAAGTAAACTGGATGGCTTTCTTGCCGCCAAGGATCTGATGGCGCAGGGGATCAAGATCTGATCAAGA
GACAGGATGAGGATCGTTTCGCATGATTGAACAAGATGGATTGCACGCAGGTTCTCCGGCCGCTTGGGTG
GAGAGGCTATTCGGCTATGACTGGGCACAACAGACAATCGGCTGCTCTGATGCCGCCGTGTTCCGGCTGT
CAGCGCAGGGGCGCCCGGTTCTTTTTGTCAAGACCGACCTGTCCGGTGCCCTGAATGAACTGCAGGACGA
GGCAGCGCGGCTATCGTGGCTGGCCACGACGGGCGTTCCTTGCGCAGCTGTGCTCGACGTTGTCACTGAA
GCGGGAAGGGACTGGCTGCTATTGGGCGAAGTGCCGGGGCAGGATCTCCTGTCATCCCACCTTGCTCCTG
CCGAGAAAGTATCCATCATGGCTGATGCAATGCGGCGGCTGCATACGCTTGATCCGGCTACCTGCCCATT
CGACCACCAAGCGAAACATCGCATCGAGCGAGCACGTACTCGGATGGAAGCCGGTCTTGTCGATCAGGAT
GATCTGGACGAAGAGCATCAGGGGCTCGCGCCAGCCGAACTGTTCGCCAGGCTCAAGGCGCGCATGCCCG
ACGGCGAGGATCTCGTCGTGACCCATGGCGATGCCTGCTTGCCGAATATCATGGTGGAAAATGGCCGCTT
TTCTGGATTCATCGACTGTGGCCGGCTGGGTGTGGCGGACCGCTATCAGGACATAGCGTTGGCTACCCGT
GATATTGCTGAAGAGCTTGGCGGCGAATGGGCTGACCGCTTCCTCGTGCTTTACGGTATCGCCGCTCCCG
ATTCGCAGCGCATCGCCTTCTATCGCCTTCTTGACGAGTTCTTCTGAATTGAAAAAGGAAGAGTATGAGT
ATTCAACATTTCCGTGTCGCCCTTATTCCCTTTTTTGCGGCATTTTGCCTTCCTGTTTTTGCTCACCCAG
AAACGCTGGTGAAAGTAAAAGATGCTGAAGATCAGTTGGGTGCACGAGTGGGTTACATCGAACTGGATCT
CAACAGCGGTAAGATCCTTGAGAGTTTTCGCCCCGAAGAACGTTTTCCAATGATGAGCACTTTTAAAGTT
CTGCTATGTGGCGCGGTATTATCCCGTATTGACGCCGGGCAAGAGCAACTCGGTCGCCGCATACACTATT
CTCAGAATGACTTGGTTGAGTACTCACCAGTCACAGAAAAGCATCTTACGGATGGCATGACAGTAAGAGA
ATTATGCAGTGCTGCCATAACCATGAGTGATAACACTGCGGCCAACTTACTTCTGACAACGATCGGAGGA
CCGAAGGAGCTAACCGCTTTTTTGCACAACATGGGGGATCATGTAACTCGCCTTGATCGTTGGGAACCGG
AGCTGAATGAAGCCATACCAAACGACGAGCGTGACACCACGATGCCTGTAGCAATGGCAACAACGTTGCG
CAAACTATTAACTGGCGAACTACTTACTCTAGCTTCCCGGCAACAATTAATAGACTGGATGGAGGCGGAT
AAAGTTGCAGGACCACTTCTGCGCTCGGCCCTTCCGGCTGGCTGGTTTATTGCTGATAAATCTGGAGCCG
GTGAGCGTGGGTCTCGCGGTATCATTGCAGCACTGGGGCCAGATGGTAAGCCCTCCCGTATCGTAGTTAT
CTACACGACGGGGAGTCAGGCAACTATGGATGAACGAAATAGACAGATCGCTGAGATAGGTGCCTCACTG
ATTAAGCATTGGTAACTGTCAGACCAAGTTTACTCATATATACTTTAGATTGATTTAAAACTTCATTTTT
AATTTAAAAGGATCTAGGTGAAGATCCTTTTTGATAATCTCATGACCAAAATCCCTTAACGTGAGTTTTC
GTTCCACTGAGCGTCAGACCCCGTAGAAAAGATCAAAGGATCTTCTTGAGATCCTTTTTTTCTGCGCGTA
ATCTGCTGCTTGCAAACAAAAAAACCACCGCTACCAGCGGTGGTTTGTTTGCCGGATCAAGAGCTACCAA
CTCTTTTTCCGAAGGTAACTGGCTTCAGCAGAGCGCAGATACCAAATACTGTTCTTCTAGTGTAGCCGTA
GTTAGGCCACCACTTCAAGAACTCTGTAGCACCGCCTACATACCTCGCTCTGCTAATCCTGTTACCAGTG
GCTGCTGCCAGTGGCGATAAGTCGTGTCTTACCGGGTTGGACTCAAGACGATAGTTACCGGATAAGGCGC
AGCGGTCGGGCTGAACGGGGGGTTCGTGCACACAGCCCAGCTTGGAGCGAACGACCTACACCGAACTGAG
ATACCTACAGCGTGAGCTATGAGAAAGCGCCACGCTTCCCGAAGGGAGAAAGGCGGACAGGTATCCGGTA
AGCGGCAGGGTCGGAACAGGAGAGCGCACGAGGGAGCTTCCAGGGGGAAACGCCTGGTATCTTTATAGTC
CTGTCGGGTTTCGCCACCTCTGACTTGAGCGTCGATTTTTGTGATGCTCGTCAGGGGGGCGGAGCCTATG
GAAAAACGCCAGCAACGCGGCCTTTTTACGGTTCCTGGCCTTTTGCTGGCCTTTTGCTCACATGTTCTTT
CCTGCGTTATCCCCTGATTCTGTGGATAACCGTATTACCGCCTTTGAGTGAGCTGATACCGCTCGCCGCA
GCCGAACGACCGAGCGCAGCGAGTCAGTGAGCGAGGAAGCGGAAG
Features (pLannotate 1.2.2; 16 found; start..end, strand, type, name):
      2..94      +  CDS            lacI (fragment): lac repressor; lacI; The lac repressor binds to the lac operator to inhibit transcription in E. coli. This inhibition can be relieved by adding lactose or isopropyl-β-D-thiogalactopyranoside (IPTG).
    107..128     +  protein_bind   CAP binding site: CAP binding activates transcription in the presence of cAMP. E. coli catabolite activator protein
    143..173     +  promoter       lac promoter: promoter for the E. coli lac operon
    181..197     +  protein_bind   lac operator: The lac repressor binds to the lac operator to inhibit transcription in E. coli. This inhibition can be relieved by adding lactose or isopropyl-β-D-thiogalactopyranoside (IPTG). lac repressor encoded by lacI
    380..427     -  terminator     T7 terminator: transcription terminator for bacteriophage T7 RNA polymerase
    427..1970    -  ncRNA          SSU rRNA archaea: Accession: RF01959 - Archaeal small subunit ribosomal RNA
   1979..1997    -  promoter       T7 promoter: promoter for bacteriophage T7 RNA polymerase
   2000..2157    +  CDS            lacZα (fragment): LacZα fragment of β-galactosidase; lacZ fragment
   2166..2229    -  CDS            traJ (fragment): oriT-recognizing protein; traJ
   2262..2371    -  oriT           oriT: incP origin of transfer
   2566..2989    +  rep_origin     f1 ori (sequence partly withheld): f1 bacteriophage origin of replication; arrow indicates direction of (+) strand synthesis
   3002..3301    +  CDS            tnpA (fragment): TN5P_ECOLX - Also known as tnp. Experimental evidence at protein level: Swiss-Prot protein existence level 1. Mediates transposition of transposon Tn5 by a 'cut and paste' mechanism. First, the monomeric transposase binds the 19 bp inverted DNA repeats flanking the transposon. Then, dimerization of the DNA- bound transposase creates a synaptic DNA complex. After nicking of the first DNA strand, excision of the transposon proceeds through a series of intermediates. The transposase then mediates the insertion of the transposon at a new site by strand transfer. The activity of the wild- type tran
   3333..4124    +  CDS            neo: KKA2_KLEPN - Also known as kan, nptII. Experimental evidence at protein level: Swiss-Prot protein existence level 1. Resistance to kanamycin, neomycin, paromomycin, ribostamycin, butirosin and gentamicin B. From Klebsiella pneumoniae.
   4128..4144    +  promoter       AmpR promoter (fragment): bla
   4145..5005    +  CDS            AmpR: β-lactamase; bla; confers resistance to ampicillin, carbenicillin, and related antibiotics
   5176..5764    +  rep_origin     ori: high-copy-number ColE1/pMB1/pBR322/pUC origin of replication
