[The description below was written by a language model from this plasmid's Addgene catalogue record and pLannotate feature annotations shown in this document.]
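Description:
HeiAB125 is a bacterial plasmid that expresses the 16S ribosomal RNA of an archaeon, Heimdallarchaeota AB_125, in E. coli. It is built on the pCR2.1-oriT backbone, a pCR2.1-type cloning vector carrying an added IncP origin of transfer (with an adjacent traJ fragment) that would allow mobilisation by conjugation from a suitable donor. The plasmid replicates at high copy from a ColE1/pUC-type origin and also carries an f1 phage origin. Selection uses both ampicillin (β-lactamase) and kanamycin (the Tn5-derived neo/nptII gene, preceded by a transposase remnant). Residual backbone elements include a lacI fragment, the CAP site, lac promoter and operator, and an interrupted lacZα fragment flanking the cloning site.

The insert, introduced by Gibson assembly, is annotated as an archaeal small-subunit rRNA of roughly 1.5 kb. It sits between a T7 promoter and a T7 terminator, so the rRNA can be transcribed at high levels in a host that supplies T7 RNA polymerase. The associated publication describes a collection of archaeal 16S rRNA Clone-FISH cultures. In that approach, E. coli cells expressing a foreign rRNA serve as targets for validating oligonucleotide probes for fluorescence in situ hybridization, which is useful for lineages that are hard to obtain in culture.

The two sequence records differ. The depositor's 5,975 nt map shows the cassette on the forward strand with its own T7 promoter plus a second, opposing T7 promoter from the backbone. The repository's 5,945 nt sequencing result shows the rRNA and terminator on the reverse strand, driven by a single T7 promoter. The record does not explain this difference in orientation and length.
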