Addgene plasmid #245848: HeiAB125
Purpose: Archael (Heimdallarchaeota AB_125) 16S rRNA expression
Depositing lab: Roland Hatzenpichler. Depositing organization: Montana State University. Publication: A collection of archaeal 16S rRNA Clone-FISH cultures for probe validation in fluorescence in situ hybridization experiments. Van Beek JM, Robles G, Mewalal R, Blaby I, Hatzenpichler R. Microbiol Resour Announc. 2025 Dec 11;14(12):e0113125. doi: 10.1128/mra.01131-25. Epub 2025 Nov 17. PubMed 41247030.
Backbone
  Vector backbone: pcr2.1-oriT
  Vector type: Other
Growth in bacteria
  Bacterial resistance: Ampicillin and Kanamycin, 100 & 50 μg/mL
  Growth temperature: 37°C
  Growth strain: DH5alpha
  Copy number: High Copy
Gene/Insert
  Gene/Insert name: 16S rRNA
  Species: Heimdallarchaeota_AB_125
  Cloning method: Gibson Cloning
  Sequencing primers: 5′ ATTGTAATACGACTCACTATAGGGCGAATT; 3′ CTAGCATAACCCCTTGGGGCCTCTAAACGGGTCTTGAGGGGTTTTTTGTGCATGCTCGAGCGGCCGCCAGTGTGATGG
Resource information
  A portion of this plasmid was derived from a plasmid made by: DOE Joint Genome Institute
Terms and licenses: Academic/Nonprofit Terms; Industry Terms: Not Available to Industry
How to cite: HeiAB125 was a gift from Roland Hatzenpichler (Addgene plasmid # 245848 ; http://n2t.net/addgene:245848 ; RRID:Addgene_245848)
